Addgene plasmid #197401: pAC06
Purpose: Honey bee gut symbiont broad-host range vector with constitutive E2-crimson, specR and RK2 replicon
Depositing lab: Yolanda Schaerli. Depositing organization: Universite de Lausanne (UNIL). Publication: An engineered bacterial symbiont allows noninvasive biosensing of the honey bee gut environment. Chhun A, Moriano-Gutierrez S, Zoppi F, Cabirol A, Engel P, Schaerli Y. PLoS Biol. 2024 Mar 5;22(3):e3002523. doi: 10.1371/journal.pbio.3002523. eCollection 2024 Mar. PubMed 38442124.
Backbone
  Vector backbone: pBTK570
  Vector type: Synthetic Biology
Growth in bacteria
  Bacterial resistance: Spectinomycin, 50 μg/mL
  Growth temperature: 37°C
  Growth strain: DH5alpha
  Copy number: High Copy
Gene/Insert
  Gene/Insert name: RK2 replicon
  Species: unknown
  Cloning method: Gibson Cloning
Terms and licenses: Academic/Nonprofit Terms; Industry Terms: Not Available to Industry
How to cite: pAC06 was a gift from Yolanda Schaerli (Addgene plasmid # 197401 ; http://n2t.net/addgene:197401 ; RRID:Addgene_197401)
