[The description below was written by a language model from this plasmid's Addgene catalogue record and pLannotate feature annotations shown in this document.]
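Description:
pAC06 is a 4.7 kb broad-host-range bacterial plasmid built for synthetic biology work in honey bee gut symbionts. It derives from the pBTK570 backbone, into which an RK2 (IncP) replicon was introduced by Gibson assembly. The annotated sequence shows the two parts that make this replicon function: oriV, the IncP vegetative origin, and trfA, which encodes the trans-acting initiator protein that binds and activates oriV. This oriV/trfA pair allows replication in a wide range of Gram-negative bacteria, not only in E. coli. An IncP oriT is also present, so the plasmid can be mobilised by conjugation from a donor strain that supplies the transfer functions in trans, a usual route into bacteria that are not readily transformed. Selection relies on aadA, an aminoglycoside adenylyltransferase conferring spectinomycin (and streptomycin) resistance. The catalogue lists the plasmid as high copy in E. coli DH5alpha.

The payload is E2-Crimson, a rapidly maturing, tetrameric far-red fluorescent protein derived from Discosoma. The catalogue entry describes its expression as constitutive, but the feature table does not annotate the promoter or ribosome binding site driving it, so the identity of those elements is not stated. Several short annotated fragments (pieces of a gentamicin acetyltransferase gene, a class 1 integron Pc promoter, Tn5 transposase and a CloDF13 origin) appear to be non-functional remnants of earlier cloning steps or of the source sequences. The construct serves as a fluorescently marked RK2-based vector for labelling and tracking engineered bee gut bacteria, in the context of work developing a symbiont as a noninvasive biosensor of the gut environment.
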