Features (pLannotate 1.2.2; 9 found; start..end, strand, type, name):
    303..359     -  CDS            GmR (fragment): gentamycin acetyltransferase; aacC1; confers resistance to gentamycin
    535..558     -  promoter       Pc promoter (fragment): intI1 (promoter lies within the coding sequence); class 1 integron promoter
    722..830     +  oriT           oriT: incP origin of transfer
    891..2039    -  CDS            trfA: trans-acting replication protein that binds to and activates oriV
   2091..2372    -  CDS            tnpA (fragment): TN5P_ECOLX - Also known as tnp. Experimental evidence at protein level: Swiss-Prot protein existence level 1. Mediates transposition of transposon Tn5 by a 'cut and paste' mechanism. First, the monomeric transposase binds the 19 bp inverted DNA repeats flanking the transposon. Then, dimerization of the DNA- bound transposase creates a synaptic DNA complex. After nicking of the first DNA strand, excision of the transposon proceeds through a series of intermediates. The transposase then mediates the insertion of the transposon at a new site by strand transfer. The activity of the wild- type tran
   2432..2963    -  rep_origin     oriV: incP origin of replication
   3019..3054    -  rep_origin     CloDF13 ori (fragment): Plasmids containing the CloDF13 (CDF) origin of replication can be propagated in E. coli cells that contain additional plasmids with compatible origins.
   3300..3974    +  CDS            E2-Crimson: E2-Crimson is a basic (constitutively fluorescent) far red fluorescent protein published in 2009, derived from Discosoma sp.. It is reported to be a rapidly-maturing tetramer with low acid sensitivity.
   4177..296     -  CDS            aadA (across the origin): S3AD_ECOLX - Experimental evidence at protein level: Swiss-Prot protein existence level 1. Mediates bacterial resistance to the antibiotics streptomycin and spectinomycin. From Escherichia coli.
>Addgene plasmid #197401 | pAC06 | addgene full sequence | sequence record 388858 | Addgene NGS Result
CACGGAATGATGTCGTCGTGCACAACAATGGTGACTTCTACAGCGCGGAGAATCTCGCTCTCTCCAGGGG
AAGCCGAAGTTTCCAAAAGGTCGTTGATCAAAGCTCGCCGCGTTGTTTCATCAAGCCTTACGGTCACCGT
AACCAGCAAATCAATATCACTGTGTGGCTTCAGGCCGCCATCCACTGCGGAGCCGTACAAATGTACGGCC
AGCAACGTCGGTTCGAGATGGCGCTCGATGACGCCAACTACCTCTGATAGTTGAGTCGATACTTCGGCGA
TCACCGCTTCCCTCATAATGTTTAACTTTGTTTTAGGGCGACTGCCCTGCTGCGTAACATCGTTGCTGCT
CCATAACATCAAACATCGACCCACGGCGTAACGCGCTTGCTGCTTGGATGCCCGAGGCATAGACTGTACC
CCAAAAAAACAGTCATAACAAGCCATGAAAACCGCCACTGCGCCGTTACCACCGCTGCGTTCGGTCAAGG
TTCTGGACCAGTTGCGTGAGCGCATACGCTACTTGCATTACAGCTTACGAACCGAACAGGCTTATGTCCA
CTGGGTTCGTGCCTTCATCCGTTTCCACGGTGTGCGTCACCCGGCAACCTTGGGTAGCAGCGAAGTCGAG
GCATTTCTGTCCTGGCTGGTCATGACCAAAATCCCTTAACGTGCCAAAGGGTTCGTGTAGACTTTCCTTG
GTGTATCCAACGGCGTCAGCCGGGCAGGATAGGTGAAGTAGGCCCACCCGCGAGCGGGTGTTCCTTCTTC
ACTGTCCCTTATTCGCACCTGGCGGTGCTCAACGGGAATCCTGCTCTGCGAGGCTGGCCGTAGGCCGGCC
GCGATGCAGGTGGCTGCTGAACCCCCAGCCGGAACTGACCCCACAAGGCCCTAGCGTTTGCAATGCACCA
GGTCATCATTGACCCAGGCGTGTTCCACCAGGCCGCTGCCTCGCAACTCTTCGCAGGCTTCGCCGACCTG
CTCGCGCCACTTCTTCACGCGGGTGGAATCCGATCCGCACATGAGGCGGAAGGTTTCCAGCTTGAGCGGG
TACGGCTCCCGGTGCGAGCTGAAATAGTCGAACATCCGTCGGGCCGTCGGCGACAGCTTGCGGTACTTCT
CCCATATGAATTTCGTGTAGTGGTCGCCAGCAAACAGCACGACGATTTCCTCGTCGATCAGGACCTGGCA
ACGGGACGTTTTCTTGCCACGGTCCAGGACGCGGAAGCGGTGCAGCAGCGACACCGATTCCAGGTGCCCA
ACGCGGTCGGACGTGAAGCCCATCGCCGTCGCCTGTAGGCGCGACAGGCATTCCTCGGCCTTCGTGTAAT
ACCGGCCATTGATCGACCAGCCCAGGTCCTGGCAAAGCTCGTAGAACGTGAAGGTGATCGGCTCGCCGAT
AGGGGTGCGCTTCGCGTACTCCAACACCTGCTGCCACACCAGTTCGTCATCGTCGGCCCGCAGCTCGACG
CCGGTGTAGGTGATCTTCACGTCCTTGTTGACGTGGAAAATGACCTTGTTTTGCAGCGCCTCGCGCGGGA
TTTTCTTGTTGCGCGTGGTGAACAGGGCAGAGCGGGCCGTGTCGTTTGGCATCGCTCGCATCGTGTCCGG
CCACGGCGCAATATCGAACAAGGAAAGCTGCATTTCCTTGATCTGCTGCTTCGTGTGTTTCAGCAACGCG
GCCTGCTTGGCTTCGCTGACCTGTTTTGCCAGGTCCTCGCCGGCGGTTTTTCGCTTCTTGGTCGTCATAG
TTCCTCGCGTGTCGATGGTCATCGACTTCGCCAAACCTGCCGCCTCCTGTTCGAGACGACGCGAACGCTC
CACGGCGGCCGATGGCGCGGGCAGGGCAGGGGGAGCCAGTTGCACGCTGTCGCGCTCGATCTTGGCCGTA
GCTTGCTGGACTATCGAACCGACGGACTGGAAGGTTTCGCGGGGCGCACGCATGACGGTGCGGCTTACGA
TGGTTTCGGCATCCTCGGCGGAAAACCCCGCGTCGATCAGTTCTTGCCTGTATGCCTTCCGGTCAAACGT
CCGATTCATTCACCCTCCTTGCGGGATTGCCCCGGAATTAATTCCCCGGATCGATCCGTCGATCTTGATC
CCCTGCGCCATCAGATCCTTGGCGGCAAGAAAGCCATCCAGTTTACTTTGCAGGGCTTCCCAACCTTACC
AGAGGGCGCCCCAGCTGGCAATTCCGGTTCGCTTGCTGTCCATAAAACCGCCCAGTCTAGCTATCGCCAT
GTAAGCCCACTGCAAGCTACCTGCTTTCTCTTTGCGCTTGCGTTTTCCCTTGTCCAGATAGCCCAGTAGC
TGACATTCATCCGGGGTCAGCACCGTTTCTGCGGACTGGCTTTCTACGTGGCTGCCATTTTTGGGGTGAG
GCCGTTCGCGGCCGAGGGGCGCAGCCCCTGGGGGGATGGGAGGCCCGCGTTAGCGGGCCGGGAGGGTTCG
AGAAGGGGGGGCACCCCCCTTCGGCGTGCGCGGTCACGCGCACAGGGCGCAGCCCTGGTTAAAAACAAGG
TTTATAAATATTGGTTTAAAAGCAGGTTAAAAGACAGGTTAGCGGTGGCCGAAAAACGGGCGGAAACCCT
TGCAAATGCTGGATTTTCTGCCTGTGGACAGCCCCTCAAATGTCAATAGGTGCGCCCCTCATCTGTCAGC
ACTCTGCCCCTCAAGTGTCAAGGATCGCGCCCCTCATCTGTCAGTAGTCGCGCCCCTCAAGTGTCAATAC
CGCAGGGCACTTATCCCCAGGCTTGTCCACATCATCTGTGGGAAACTCGCGTAAAATCAGGCGTTTTCGC
CGATTTGCGAGGCTGGCCAGCTCCACGTCGCCGGCCGAAATCGAGCCTGCCCCTCATCTGTCAACGCCGC
GCCGGGTGAGTCGGCCCCTCAAGTGTCAACGTCCGCCCCTCATCTGTCAGTGAGGGCCAAGTTTTCCGCG
AGGTATCCACAACGCCGGCGGCCCTACATGGCTCTGCTGTAGTGAGTGGGTTGCGCTCCGGCAGCGGTCC
TGATCCCCCGCAGAAAAAAAGGATCTCAAGAAGATCCTTTGATCTTTTCTACGGCGCGCATCTGAATCAT
GCGCGGATGACACGAACTCACGACGGCGATCACAGACATTAACCCACAGTACAGACACTGCGACAACGTG
GCAATTCGTCGCAATACCGTCTCACTGAACTGGCCGATAATTGCAGACGAACGGGTGAAACAAAACGGTT
GACAACATGAAGTAAACACGGTACGATGTACCACATGAAACGACAGTGAGTCAATACAGAAACAGAGGAG
ATATTACATATGGATAGCACTGAGAACGTCATCAAGCCCTTCATGCGCTTCAAGGTGCACATGGAGGGCT
CCGTGAACGGCCACGAGTTCGAGATCGAGGGCGTGGGCGAGGGCAAGCCCTACGAGGGCACCCAGACCGC
CAAGCTGCAAGTGACCAAGGGCGGCCCCCTGCCCTTCGCCTGGGACATCCTGTCCCCCCAGTTCTTCTAC
GGCTCCAAGGCGTACATCAAGCACCCCGCCGACATCCCCGACTACCTCAAGCAGTCCTTCCCCGAGGGCT
TCAAGTGGGAGCGCGTGATGAACTTCGAGGACGGCGGCGTGGTGACCGTGACCCAGGACTCCTCCCTGCA
GGACGGCACCCTCATCTACCACGTGAAGTTCATCGGCGTGAACTTCCCCTCCGACGGCCCCGTAATGCAG
AAGAAGACTCTGGGCTGGGAGCCCTCCACTGAGCGCAACTACCCCCGCGACGGCGTGCTGAAGGGCGAGA
ACCACATGGCGCTGAAGCTGAAGGGCGGCGGCCACTACCTGTGTGAGTTCAAGTCCATCTACATGGCCAA
GAAGCCCGTGAAGCTGCCCGGCTACCACTACGTGGACTACAAGCTCGACATCACCTCCCACAACGAGGAC
TACACCGTGGTGGAGCAGTACGAGCGCGCCGAGGCCCGCCACCACCTGTTCCAGACTCACGGTATGGACG
AATTGTACAAGCACGACGAATTGTAAATCCGTAATCGTTAATCCGCAAATAACGTAAAAACCCGCTTCGG
CGGGTTTTTTTATGGGGGGAGTTTAGGGAAAGAGCATTTGTCAGCTGGATCAGCAGATGGGAACCGGATA
CTCCTCAGCCTCCAGAGTAGCCAATGAGACGCCGAGCGGCCGCTTATTTGCCGACTACCTTGGTGATCTC
GCCTTTCACGTAGTGGACAAATTCTTCCAACTGATCTGCGCGCGAGGCCAAGCGATCTTCTTCTTGTCCA
AGATAAGCCTGTCTAGCTTCAAGTATGACGGGCTGATACTGGGCCGGCAGGCGCTCCATTGCCCAGTCGG
CAGCGACATCCTTCGGCGCGATTTTGCCGGTTACTGCGCTGTACCAAATGCGGGACAACGTAAGCACTAC
ATTTCGCTCATCGCCAGCCCAGTCGGGCGGCGAGTTCCATAGCGTTAAGGTTTCATTTAGCGCCTCAAAT
AGATCCTGTTCAGGAACCGGATCAAAGAGTTCCTCCGCCGCTGGACCTACCAAGGCAACGCTATGTTCTC
TTGCTTTTGTCAGCAAGATAGCCAGATCAATGTCGATCGTGGCTGGCTCGAAGATACCCGCAAGAATGTC
ATTGCGCTGCCATTCTCCAAATTGCAGTTCGCGCTTAGCTGGATAACGC
